Addgene plasmid #51318: 4HSG
Depositing lab: Cheryl Arrowsmith. Depositing organization: University of Toronto.
Backbone
  Vector backbone: pET28a-LIC
  Vector type: Bacterial Expression
Growth in bacteria
  Bacterial resistance: Kanamycin, 50 μg/mL
  Growth temperature: 37°C
  Growth strain: DH5alpha
  Copy number: High Copy
Gene/Insert
  Gene/Insert name: 4HSG (alt names: HRMT1L3; gi|44771197)
  Species: H. sapiens (human)
  Mutation: Truncation: See Comments
  GenBank ID: HRMT1L3
  Entrez Gene: PRMT3 (a.k.a. HRMT1L3)
  Promoter: T7
  Tag / fusion protein: His (N terminal on insert)
  Cloning method: Ligation Independent Cloning
  Sequencing primers: 5′ T7; 3′ T7-term
Terms and licenses: Academic/Nonprofit Terms; Industry Terms: Not Available to Industry
How to cite: 4HSG was a gift from Cheryl Arrowsmith (Addgene plasmid # 51318 ; http://n2t.net/addgene:51318 ; RRID:Addgene_51318)
