[The description below was written by a language model from this plasmid's Addgene catalogue record.]
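Description:
4HSG is a bacterial expression plasmid built on the pET28a-LIC backbone, a derivative of the pET28a vector adapted for ligation-independent cloning. It carries a truncated fragment of human PRMT3 (also known as HRMT1L3), the gene encoding protein arginine methyltransferase 3. The record notes that the insert is a truncation but refers to comments that are not included here, so the exact residue boundaries of the expressed fragment are not stated. The plasmid is selected with kanamycin, is listed as high copy, and is propagated in a standard cloning strain (DH5alpha).

Expression of the insert is driven by the T7 promoter, so protein production requires a host that supplies T7 RNA polymerase, such as a DE3 lysogen of E. coli; the cloning strain used for propagation does not express the insert. The PRMT3 fragment is fused to an N-terminal His tag, which allows purification of the recombinant protein by immobilized metal affinity chromatography. The insert was introduced by ligation-independent cloning and is flanked by the standard T7 promoter and T7 terminator priming sites used for sequence verification.

The record does not state an intended use. The design, a defined truncation of a human enzyme with an affinity tag in a T7 system, suits recombinant production of the PRMT3 fragment in E. coli for purification and downstream biochemical or structural work. The construct name has the form of a structure database identifier, but the record does not confirm such a link. No feature table was supplied, so elements such as the replication origin or any protease cleavage site after the tag cannot be confirmed from the information given.
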