>Addgene plasmid #51318 | 4HSG | depositor partial sequence | sequence record 78220 | Insert sequence
GACCTCCAGGAGGATGAGGATGGTGTTTATTTCAGCTCATACGGGCATTATGGGATACATGAAGAAATGC
TAAAGGACAAAATACGAACAGAAAGCTACCGAGATTTCATATACCAAAATCCACATATCTTCAAAGACAA
GGTAGTTTTGGATGTTGGGTGTGGAACTGGAATTCTCTCTATGTTTGCTGCTAAAGCTGGGGCGAAGAAG
GTTCTTGGAGTTGATCAATCTGAAATACTTTACCAGGCAATGGATATTATAAGACTAAATAAACTTGAAG
ATACTATTACACTAATTAAAGGAAAGATTGAAGAAGTTCATCTTCCTGTAGAAAAAGTAGATGTTATCAT
ATCTGAGTGGATGGGCTATTTTCTTCTGTTTGAGTCTATGTTAGATTCTGTCCTTTATGCAAAGAACAAA
TACTTGGCAAAAGGAGGCTCGGTCTACCCTGACATTTGCACTATCAGCCTTGTAGCAGTGAGTGATGTGA
ATAAACATGCTGATAGAATTGCTTTTTGGGATGATGTCTATGGCTTCAAGATGTCCTGCATGAAGAAAGC
AGTTATTCCAGAAGCTGTTGTGGAAGTTTTAGATCCGAAGACTCTTATTTCAGAACCTTGTGGTATTAAG
CATATAGATTGCCATACGACGTCTATCTCAGATTTGGAATTTTCATCAGATTTTACCCTGAAAATCACAA
GGACATCCATGTGCACGGCAATTGCTGGCTACTTTGATATATATTTTGAGAAGAATTGCCACAACAGGGT
CGTGTTCTCTACGGGCCCTCAGAGCACCAAAACACACTGGAAACAAACAGTATTTCTACTGGAAAAACCA
TTTTCAGTTAAAGCAGGTGAAGCCTTGAAAGGAAAGGTCACAGTTCACAAGAATAAGAAAGATCCACGTT
CTCTCACCGTGACCCTCACGTTGAATAATTCAACTCAAACTTATGGTCTCCAG
