>Addgene plasmid #51318 | 4HSG | addgene partial sequence | sequence record 79367 | T7 5'-TAATACGACTCACTATAGGG-3'
AATAATTTTGTTTAACTTTAAGAAGGAGATATACCATGGGCAGCAGCCATCATCATCATCATCACAGCAG
CGGCCTGGTTCCGCGTGGTAGTGACCTCCAGGAGGATGAGGATGGTGTTTATTTCAGCTCATACGGGCAT
TATGGGATACATGAAGAAATGCTAAAGGACAAAATACGAACAGAAAGCTACCGAGATTTCATATACCAAA
ATCCACATATCTTCAAAGACAAGGTAGTTTTGGATGTTGGGTGTGGAACTGGAATTCTCTCTATGTTTGC
TGCTAAAGCTGGGGCGAAGAAGGTTCTTGGAGTTGATCAATCTGAAATACTTTACCAGGCAATGGATATT
ATAAGACTAAATAAACTTGAAGATACTATTACACTAATTAAAGGAAAGATTGAAGAAGTTCATCTTCCTG
TAGAAAAAGTAGATGTTATCATATCTGAGTGGATGGGCTATTTTCTTCTGTTTGAGTCTATGTTAGATTC
TGTCCTTTATGCAAAGAACAAATACTTGGCAAAAGGAGGCTCGGTCTACCCTGACATTTGCACTATCAGC
CTTGTAGCAGTGAGTGATGTGAATAAACATGCTGATAGAATTGCTTTTTGGGATGATGTCTATGGCTTCA
AGATGTCCTGCATGAAGAAAGCAGTTATTCCAGAAGCTGTTGTGGAAGTTTTAGATCCGAAGACTCTTAT
TTCAGAACCTTGTGGTATTAAGCATATAGATTGCCATACGACGTCTATCTCAGATTTGGAATTTTCATCA
GATTTTACCCTGAAAATCACAAGGACATCCATGTGCACGGCAATTGCTGGCTACTTTGATATATATTTTG
AGAAGAATTGCCACAACAGGGTCGTGTTCTCTACGGGCC
